>Addgene plasmid #158257 | pLKO_FLAG.HA.C_NGFR | addgene full sequence | sequence record 329535 | Addgene NGS Result
TCGACGGTATCGATCACGAGACTAGTATCGAGCGGCCGCCCCCTTCACCGAGGGCCTATTTCCCATGATT
CCTTCATATTTGCATATACGATACAAGGCTGTTAGAGAGATAATTGGAATTAATTTGACTGTAAACACAA
AGATATTAGTACAAAATACGTGACGTAGAAAGTAATAATTTCTTGGGTAGTTTGCAGTTTTAAAATTATG
TTTTAAAATGGACTATCATATGCTTACCGTAACTTGAAAGTATTTCGATTTCTTGGCTTTATATATCTTG
TGGAAAGGACGAAACACCGGGTCTTCGAGAAGACCTGTTTTAGAGCTAGAAATAGCAAGTTAAAATAAGG
CTAGTCCGTTATCAACTTGAAAAAGTGGCACCGAGTCGGTGCTTTTTTTAATTCTCGACCTCGAGACAAA
TGGCAGTATTCATCCACAATTTTAAAAGAAAAGGGGGGATTGGGGGGTACAGTGCAGGGGAAAGAATAGT
AGACATAATAGCAACAGACATACAAACTAAAGAATTACAAAAACAAATTACAAAAATTCAAAATTTTCGG
GTTTATTACAGGGACAGCAGAGATCCACTTTGGCCGCGGCTCGAGGCGATAAGCTTTGCAAAGATGGATA
AAGTTTTAAACAGAGAGGAATCTTTGCAGCTAATGGACCTTCTAGGTCTTGAAAGGAGTGGGAATTGGCT
CCGGTGCCCGTCAGTGGGCAGAGCGCACATCGCCCACAGTCCCCGAGAAGTTGGGGGGAGGGGTCGGCAA
TTGAACCGGTGCCTAGAGAAGGTGGCGCGGGGTAAACTGGGAAAGTGATGTCGTGTACTGGCTCCGCCTT
TTTCCCGAGGGTGGGGGAGAACCGTATATAAGTGCAGTAGTCGCCGTGAACGTTCTTTTTCGCAACGGGT
TTGCCGCCAGAACACAGGTAAGTGCCGTGTGTGGTTCCCGCGGGCCTGGCCTCTTTACGGGTTATGGCCC
TTGCGTGCCTTGAATTACTTCCACCTGGCTGCAGTACGTGATTCTTGATCCCGAGCTTCGGGTTGGAAGT
GGGTGGGAGAGTTCGAGGCCTTGCGCTTAAGGAGCCCCTTCGCCTCGTGCTTGAGTTGAGGCCTGGCCTG
GGCGCTGGGGCCGCCGCGTGCGAATCTGGTGGCACCTTCGCGCCTGTCTCGCTGCTTTCGATAAGTCTCT
AGCCATTTAAAATTTTTGATGACCTGCTGCGACGCTTTTTTTCTGGCAAGATAGTCTTGTAAATGCGGGC
CAAGATCTGCACACTGGTATTTCGGTTTTTGGGGCCGCGGGCGGCGACGGGGCCCGTGCGTCCCAGCGCA
CATGTTCGGCGAGGCGGGGCCTGCGAGCGCGGCCACCGAGAATCGGACGGGGGTAGTCTCAAGCTGGCCG
GCCTGCTCTGGTGCCTGGCCTCGCGCCGCCGTGTATCGCCCCGCCCTGGGCGGCAAGGCTGGCCCGGTCG
GCACCAGTTGCGTGAGCGGAAAGATGGCCGCTTCCCGGCCCTGCTGCAGGGAGCTCAAAATGGAGGACGC
GGCGCTCGGGAGAGCGGGCGGGTGAGTCACCCACACAAAGGAAAAGGGCCTTTCCGTCCTCAGCCGTCGC
TTCATGTGACTCCACGGAGTACCGGGCGCCGTCCAGGCACCTCGATTAGTTCTCGAGCTTTTGGAGTACG
TCGTCTTTAGGTTGGGGGGAGGGGTTTTATGCGATGGAGTTTCCCCACACTGAGTGGGTGGAGACTGAAG
TTAGGCCAGCTTGGCACTTGATGTAATTCTCCTTGGAATTTGCCCTTTTTGAGTTTGGATCTTGGTTCAT
TCTCAAGCCTCAGACAGTGGTTCAAAGTTTTTTTCTTCCATTTCAGGTGTCGTGAGGAATTCTGCAGTCG
ATCGACGGTACCGCGGGCCCGGGATCCACGGTCGCCACCATGGGGGCAGGTGCCACCGGCCGCGCCATGG
ACGGGCCGCGCCTGCTGCTGTTGCTGCTTCTGGGGGTGTCCCTTGGAGGTGCCAAGGAGGCATGCGACTA
CAAAGACGATGACGACAAGGGAGGAGGCGGGGGAGGGTACCCATACGATGTGCCAGATTACGCTGGAGGA
GGCGGGGGAGGGGAGGACCAGGTGGACCCCAGGCTGATCGACGGCAAGCCCACAGGCCTGTACACACACA
GCGGTGAGTGCTGCAAAGCCTGCAACCTGGGCGAGGGTGTGGCCCAGCCTTGTGGAGCCAACCAGACCGT
GTGTGAGCCCTGCCTGGACAGCGTGACGTTCTCCGACGTGGTGAGCGCGACCGAGCCGTGCAAGCCGTGC
ACCGAGTGCGTGGGGCTCCAGAGCATGTCGGCGCCGTGCGTGGAGGCCGACGACGCCGTGTGCCGCTGCG
CCTACGGCTACTACCAGGATGAGACGACTGGGCGCTGCGAGGCGTGCCGCGTGTGCGAGGCGGGCTCGGG
CCTCGTGTTCTCCTGCCAGGACAAGCAGAACACCGTGTGCGAGGAGTGCCCCGACGGCACGTATTCCGAC
GAGGCCAACCACGTGGACCCGTGCCTGCCCTGCACCGTGTGCGAGGACACCGAGCGCCAGCTCCGCGAGT
GCACACGCTGGGCCGACGCCGAGTGCGAGGAGATCCCTGGCCGTTGGATTACACGGTCCACACCCCCAGA
GGGCTCGGACAGCACAGCCCCCAGCACCCAGGAGCCTGAGGCACCTCCAGAACAAGACCTCATAGCCAGC
ACGGTGGCAGGTGTGGTGACCACAGTGATGGGCAGCTCCCAGCCCGTGGTGACCCGAGGCACCACCGACA
ACCTCATCCCTGTCTATTGCTCCATCCTGGCTGCTGTGGTTGTGGGCCTTGTGGCCTACATAGCCTTCAA
GAGGTGGAACAGGGGTATCCTCTAGAGCGGCCGCGTCGACAATCAACCTCTGGATTACAAAATTTGTGAA
AGATTGACTGGTATTCTTAACTATGTTGCTCCTTTTACGCTATGTGGATACGCTGCTTTAATGCCTTTGT
ATCATGCTATTGCTTCCCGTATGGCTTTCATTTTCTCCTCCTTGTATAAATCCTGGTTGCTGTCTCTTTA
TGAGGAGTTGTGGCCCGTTGTCAGGCAACGTGGCGTGGTGTGCACTGTGTTTGCTGACGCAACCCCCACT
GGTTGGGGCATTGCCACCACCTGTCAGCTCCTTTCCGGGACTTTCGCTTTCCCCCTCCCTATTGCCACGG
CGGAACTCATCGCCGCCTGCCTTGCCCGCTGCTGGACAGGGGCTCGGCTGTTGGGCACTGACAATTCCGT
GGTGTTGTCGGGGAAGCTGACGTCCTTTCCATGGCTGCTCGCCTGTGTTGCCACCTGGATTCTGCGCGGG
ACGTCCTTCTGCTACGTCCCTTCGGCCCTCAATCCAGCGGACCTTCCTTCCCGCGGCCTGCTGCCGGCTC
TGCGGCCTCTTCCGCATCTTCGCCTTCGCCCTCAGACGAGTCGGATCTCCCTTTGGGCCGCCTCCCCGCC
TGGGTACCTTTAAGACCAATGACTTACAAGGCAGCTGTAGATCTTAGCCACTTTTTAAAAGAAAAGGGGG
GACTGGAAGGGCTAATTCACTCCCAACGAAGATAAGATCTGCTTTTTGCTTGTACTGGGTCTCTCTGGTT
AGACCAGATCTGAGCCTGGGAGCTCTCTGGCTAACTAGGGAACCCACTGCTTAAGCCTCAATAAAGCTTG
CCTTGAGTGCTTCAAGTAGTGTGTGCCCGTCTGTTGTGTGACTCTGGTAACTAGAGATCCCTCAGACCCT
TTTAGTCAGTGTGGAAAATCTCTAGCAGTAGTAGTTCATGTCATCTTATTATTCAGTATTTATAACTTGC
AAAGAAATGAATATCAGAGAGTGAGAGGAACTTGTTTATTGCAGCTTATAATGGTTACAAATAAAGCAAT
AGCATCACAAATTTCACAAATAAAGCATTTTTTTCACTGCATTCTAGTTGTGGTTTGTCCAAACTCATCA
ATGTATCTTATCATGTCTGGCTCTAGCTATCCCGCCCCTAACTCCGCCCATCCCGCCCCTAACTCCGCCC
AGTTCCGCCCATTCTCCGCCCCATGGCTGACTAATTTTTTTTATTTATGCAGAGGCCGAGGCCGCCTCGG
CCTCTGAGCTATTCCAGAAGTAGTGAGGAGGCTTTTTTGGAGGCCTAGGGACGTACCCAATTCGCCCTAT
AGTGAGTCGTATTACGCGCGCTCACTGGCCGTCGTTTTACAACGTCGTGACTGGGAAAACCCTGGCGTTA
CCCAACTTAATCGCCTTGCAGCACATCCCCCTTTCGCCAGCTGGCGTAATAGCGAAGAGGCCCGCACCGA
TCGCCCTTCCCAACAGTTGCGCAGCCTGAATGGCGAATGGG
[124 nt withheld, positions 4382-4505]
C
[91 nt withheld, positions 4507-4597]
A
[49 nt withheld, positions 4599-4647]
CCTTTGACGTTGGAGTCCACGTTCTTT
[37 nt withheld, positions 4675-4711]
ACCCTATCTCGGTCTATTCTTTTGATTTATAAGGGATTTTGCCGATTTCGGCCTATTGGTTAAAAAATGA
GCTGATTTAACAAAAATTTAACGCGAATTTTAACAAAATATTAACGCTTACAATTTAGGTGGCACTTTTC
GGGGAAATGTGCGCGGAACCCCTATTTGTTTATTTTTCTAAATACATTCAAATATGTATCCGCTCATGAG
ACAATAACCCTGATAAATGCTTCAATAATATTGAAAAAGGAAGAGTATGAGTATTCAACATTTCCGTGTC
GCCCTTATTCCCTTTTTTGCGGCATTTTGCCTTCCTGTTTTTGCTCACCCAGAAACGCTGGTGAAAGTAA
AAGATGCTGAAGATCAGTTGGGTGCACGAGTGGGTTACATCGAACTGGATCTCAACAGCGGTAAGATCCT
TGAGAGTTTTCGCCCCGAAGAACGTTTTCCAATGATGAGCACTTTTAAAGTTCTGCTATGTGGCGCGGTA
TTATCCCGTATTGACGCCGGGCAAGAGCAACTCGGTCGCCGCATACACTATTCTCAGAATGACTTGGTTG
AGTACTCACCAGTCACAGAAAAGCATCTTACGGATGGCATGACAGTAAGAGAATTATGCAGTGCTGCCAT
AACCATGAGTGATAACACTGCGGCCAACTTACTTCTGACAACGATCGGAGGACCGAAGGAGCTAACCGCT
TTTTTGCACAACATGGGGGATCATGTAACTCGCCTTGATCGTTGGGAACCGGAGCTGAATGAAGCCATAC
CAAACGACGAGCGTGACACCACGATGCCTGTAGCAATGGCAACAACGTTGCGCAAACTATTAACTGGCGA
ACTACTTACTCTAGCTTCCCGGCAACAATTAATAGACTGGATGGAGGCGGATAAAGTTGCAGGACCACTT
CTGCGCTCGGCCCTTCCGGCTGGCTGGTTTATTGCTGATAAATCTGGAGCCGGTGAGCGTGGGTCTCGCG
GTATCATTGCAGCACTGGGGCCAGATGGTAAGCCCTCCCGTATCGTAGTTATCTACACGACGGGGAGTCA
GGCAACTATGGATGAACGAAATAGACAGATCGCTGAGATAGGTGCCTCACTGATTAAGCATTGGTAACTG
TCAGACCAAGTTTACTCATATATACTTTAGATTGATTTAAAACTTCATTTTTAATTTAAAAGGATCTAGG
TGAAGATCCTTTTTGATAATCTCATGACCAAAATCCCTTAACGTGAGTTTTCGTTCCACTGAGCGTCAGA
CCCCGTAGAAAAGATCAAAGGATCTTCTTGAGATCCTTTTTTTCTGCGCGTAATCTGCTGCTTGCAAACA
AAAAAACCACCGCTACCAGCGGTGGTTTGTTTGCCGGATCAAGAGCTACCAACTCTTTTTCCGAAGGTAA
CTGGCTTCAGCAGAGCGCAGATACCAAATACTGTTCTTCTAGTGTAGCCGTAGTTAGGCCACCACTTCAA
GAACTCTGTAGCACCGCCTACATACCTCGCTCTGCTAATCCTGTTACCAGTGGCTGCTGCCAGTGGCGAT
AAGTCGTGTCTTACCGGGTTGGACTCAAGACGATAGTTACCGGATAAGGCGCAGCGGTCGGGCTGAACGG
GGGGTTCGTGCACACAGCCCAGCTTGGAGCGAACGACCTACACCGAACTGAGATACCTACAGCGTGAGCT
ATGAGAAAGCGCCACGCTTCCCGAAGGGAGAAAGGCGGACAGGTATCCGGTAAGCGGCAGGGTCGGAACA
GGAGAGCGCACGAGGGAGCTTCCAGGGGGAAACGCCTGGTATCTTTATAGTCCTGTCGGGTTTCGCCACC
TCTGACTTGAGCGTCGATTTTTGTGATGCTCGTCAGGGGGGCGGAGCCTATGGAAAAACGCCAGCAACGC
GGCCTTTTTACGGTTCCTGGCCTTTTGCTGGCCTTTTGCTCACATGTTCTTTCCTGCGTTATCCCCTGAT
TCTGTGGATAACCGTATTACCGCCTTTGAGTGAGCTGATACCGCTCGCCGCAGCCGAACGACCGAGCGCA
GCGAGTCAGTGAGCGAGGAAGCGGAAGAGCGCCCAATACGCAAACCGCCTCTCCCCGCGCGTTGGCCGAT
TCATTAATGCAGCTGGCACGACAGGTTTCCCGACTGGAAAGCGGGCAGTGAGCGCAACGCAATTAATGTG
AGTTAGCTCACTCATTAGGCACCCCAGGCTTTACACTTTATGCTTCCGGCTCGTATGTTGTGTGGAATTG
TGAGCGGATAACAATTTCACACAGGAAACAGCTATGACCATGATTACGCCAAGCGCGCAATTAACCCTCA
CTAAAGGGAACAAAAGCTGGAGCTGCAAGCTTAATGTAGTCTTATGCAATACTCTTGTAGTCTTGCAACA
TGGTAACGATGAGTTAGCAACATGCCTTACAAGGAGAGAAAAAGCACCGTGCATGGCGATTGGTGGAAGT
AAGGTGGTACGATCGTGCCTTATTAGGAAGGCAACAGACGGGTCTGACATGGATTGGACGAACCACTGAA
TTGCCGCATTGCAGAGATATTGTATTTAAGTGCCTAGCTCGATACATAAACGGGTCTCTCTGGTTAGACC
AGATCTGAGCCTGGGAGCTCTCTGGCTAACTAGGGAACCCACTGCTTAAGCCTCAATAAAGCTTGCCTTG
AGTGCTTCAAGTAGTGTGTGCCCGTCTGTTGTGTGACTCTGGTAACTAGAGATCCCTCAGACCCTTTTAG
TCAGTGTGGAAAATCTCTAGCAGTGGCGCCCGAACAGGGACTTGAAAGCGAAAGGGAAACCAGAGGAGCT
CTCTCGACGCAGGACTCGGCTTGCTGAAGCGCGCACGGCAAGAGGCGAGGGGCGGCGACTGGTGAGTACG
CCAAAAATTTTGACTAGCGGAGGCTAGAAGGAGAGAGATGGGTGCGAGAGCGTCAGTATTAAGCGGGGGA
GAATTAGATCGCGATGGGAAAAAATTCGGTTAAGGCCAGGGGGAAAGAAAAAATATAAATTAAAACATAT
AGTATGGGCAAGCAGGGAGCTAGAACGATTCGCAGTTAATCCTGGCCTGTTAGAAACATCAGAAGGCTGT
AGACAAATACTGGGACAGCTACAACCATCCCTTCAGACAGGATCAGAAGAACTTAGATCATTATATAATA
CAGTAGCAACCCTCTATTGTGTGCATCAAAGGATAGAGATAAAAGACACCAAGGAAGCTTTAGACAAGAT
AGAGGAAGAGCAAAACAAAAGTAAGACCACCGCACAGCAAGCGGCCGCTGATCTTCAGACCTGGAGGAGG
AGATATGAGGGACAATTGGAGAAGTGAATTATATAAATATAAAGTAGTAAAAATTGAACCATTAGGAGTA
GCACCCACCAAGGCAAAGAGAAGAGTGGTGCAGAGAGAAAAAAGAGCAGTGGGAATAGGAGCTTTGTTCC
TTGGGTTCTTGGGAGCAGCAGGAAGCACTATGGGCGCAGCGTCAATGACGCTGACGGTACAGGCCAGACA
ATTATTGTCTGGTATAGTGCAGCAGCAGAACAATTTGCTGAGGGCTATTGAGGCGCAACAGCATCTGTTG
CAACTCACAGTCTGGGGCATCAAGCAGCTCCAGGCAAGAATCCTGGCTGTGGAAAGATACCTAAAGGATC
AACAGCTCCTGGGGATTTGGGGTTGCTCTGGAAAACTCATTTGCACCACTGCTGTGCCTTGGAATGCTAG
TTGGAGTAATAAATCTCTGGAACAGATTTGGAATCACACGACCTGGATGGAGTGGGACAGAGAAATTAAC
AATTACACAAGCTTAATACACTCCTTAATTGAAGAATCGCAAAACCAGCAAGAAAAGAATGAACAAGAAT
TATTGGAATTAGATAAATGGGCAAGTTTGTGGAATTGGTTTAACATAACAAATTGGCTGTGGTATATAAA
ATTATTCATAATGATAGTAGGAGGCTTGGTAGGTTTAAGAATAGTTTTTGCTGTACTTTCTATAGTGAAT
AGAGTTAGGCAGGGATATTCACCATTATCGTTTCAGACCCACCTCCCAACCCCGAGGGGACCCGACAGGC
CCGAAGGAATAGAAGAAGAAGGTGGAGAGAGAGACAGAGACAGATCCATTCGATTAGTGAACGGATC
Features (pLannotate 1.2.2; 29 found; start..end, strand, type, name):
     50..290     +  promoter       U6 promoter: RNA polymerase III promoter for human U6 snRNA
    317..392     +  misc_RNA       gRNA scaffold: guide RNA scaffold for the Streptococcus pyogenes CRISPR/Cas9 system
    440..557     +  misc_feature   cPPT/CTS: central polypurine tract and central termination sequence of HIV-1
    624..690     +  CDS            small t antigen (fragment): SV40 (simian virus 40) small t antigen
    697..1875    +  promoter       EF-1α promoter: strong constitutive promoter for human elongation factor EF-1α
   1892..1917    +  misc_feature   MCS (fragment): multiple cloning site
   1930..2880    +  CDS            NGFR (fragment): TNR16_HUMAN - Also known as TNFRSF16. Experimental evidence at protein level: Swiss-Prot protein existence level 1. Low affinity receptor which can bind to NGF, BDNF, NTF3, and NTF4. Forms a heterodimeric receptor with SORCS2 that binds the precursor forms of NGF, BDNF and NTF3 with high affinity, and has much lower affinity for mature NGF and BDNF (PubMed:24908487). Plays an important role in differentiation and survival of specific neuronal populations during development (By similarity). Can mediate cell survival as well as cell death of neural cells. Plays a role in the inactivation of RHOA
   2911..3499    +  misc_feature   WPRE: woodchuck hepatitis virus posttranscriptional regulatory element
   3504..3641    +  CDS            nef (fragment): NEF_HV1LA - Experimental evidence at protein level: Swiss-Prot protein existence level 1. Extracellular Nef protein targets CD4(+) T-lymphocytes for apoptosis by interacting with CXCR4 surface receptors. From Human immunodeficiency virus type 1 group M subtype B (isolate Lai) (HIV-1).
   3627..3807    +  LTR            5' LTR (truncated): truncated 5' long terminal repeat (LTR) from HIV-1
   3879..4000    +  polyA_signal   SV40 poly(A) signal: SV40 polyadenylation signal
   4040..4175    +  rep_origin     SV40 ori: SV40 origin of replication
   4196..4214    -  promoter       T7 promoter: promoter for bacteriophage T7 RNA polymerase
   4222..4377    +  CDS            lacZα (fragment): LacZα fragment of β-galactosidase; lacZ fragment
   4382..4810    +  rep_origin     f1 ori (sequence partly withheld): f1 bacteriophage origin of replication; arrow indicates direction of (+) strand synthesis
   4863..4967    +  promoter       AmpR promoter: bla
   4968..5828    +  CDS            AmpR: β-lactamase; bla; confers resistance to ampicillin, carbenicillin, and related antibiotics
   5999..6587    +  rep_origin     ori: high-copy-number ColE1/pMB1/pBR322/pUC origin of replication
   6770..6862    +  CDS            lacI (fragment): lac repressor; lacI; The lac repressor binds to the lac operator to inhibit transcription in E. coli. This inhibition can be relieved by adding lactose or isopropyl-β-D-thiogalactopyranoside (IPTG).
   6875..6896    +  protein_bind   CAP binding site: CAP binding activates transcription in the presence of cAMP. E. coli catabolite activator protein
   6911..6941    +  promoter       lac promoter: promoter for the E. coli lac operon
   6949..6965    +  protein_bind   lac operator: The lac repressor binds to the lac operator to inhibit transcription in E. coli. This inhibition can be relieved by adding lactose or isopropyl-β-D-thiogalactopyranoside (IPTG). lac repressor encoded by lacI
   7010..7028    +  promoter       T3 promoter: promoter for bacteriophage T3 RNA polymerase
   7056..7282    +  promoter       RSV promoter: Rous sarcoma virus enhancer/promoter
   7283..7463    +  LTR            5' LTR (truncated): truncated 5' long terminal repeat (LTR) from HIV-1
   7510..7635    +  misc_feature   HIV-1 Ψ: packaging signal of human immunodeficiency virus type 1
   7619..7982    +  CDS            HIV-1 gag (fragment): gag protein from human immunodeficiency virus 1; gag
   8128..8361    +  misc_feature   RRE: The Rev response element (RRE) of HIV-1 allows for Rev-dependent mRNA export from the nucleus to the cytoplasm.
   8738..8838    +  CDS            Rev (fragment): human immunodeficiency virus 1 (HIV-1) Rev protein; rev; enhances nuclear export of unspliced and incompletely spliced viral mRNAs
