[The description below was written by a language model from this plasmid's Addgene catalogue record and pLannotate feature annotations shown in this document.]
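Description:
pLKO_FLAG.HA.C_NGFR is a lentiviral CRISPR vector built on the pLKO backbone (about 8.8 kb in the sequenced record) that pairs an sgRNA expression cassette with a protein barcode, or "Pro-Code", for tracking transduced cells. It is propagated in E. coli through a high-copy ColE1/pUC-type origin with ampicillin selection (AmpR); an f1 origin and leftover lac/T7/T3 cloning-vector elements are also present. The viral portion has a third-generation layout: an RSV promoter drives a truncated HIV-1 5' LTR, followed by the Ψ packaging signal with a gag fragment, the Rev response element for Rev-dependent export of the genomic RNA, and a cPPT/CTS. The downstream LTR is likewise annotated as truncated and is followed by an SV40 poly(A) signal and SV40 origin.

Between the LTRs sit two expression units. A human U6 Pol III promoter lies directly upstream of the S. pyogenes Cas9 guide RNA scaffold, giving a site into which a user-chosen sgRNA spacer is cloned; the vector encodes no Cas9, so the nuclease must be supplied separately. Downstream, the EF-1α promoter drives human NGFR truncated to remove its signaling domain (dNGFR), carrying at its N terminus the epitope combination FLAG, HA and "C" (the record does not define the third tag further). A WPRE follows to enhance transcript expression. No drug-selection marker for mammalian cells is annotated.

The inert surface receptor displays a specific epitope combination detectable with antibodies, so each Pro-Code vector can be linked to a particular sgRNA. This allows pooled CRISPR screens in which guide identity and cell phenotype are read together in single cells by cytometry.
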