Addgene plasmid #158257: pLKO_FLAG.HA.C_NGFR
Purpose: Protein Barcode (Pro-Code) for vector/cell tracking. Contains U6 trRNA cassette for sgRNA cloning. Enables phenotypic CRISPR screens at a single cell resolution (using cytometry).
Depositing lab: Brian Brown. Depositing organization: Icahn School of Medicine at Mount Sinai. Publication: Protein Barcodes Enable High-Dimensional Single-Cell CRISPR Screens. Wroblewska A, Dhainaut M, Ben-Zvi B, Rose SA, Park ES, Amir ED, Bektesevic A, Baccarini A, Merad M, Rahman AH, Brown BD. Cell. 2018 Nov 1;175(4):1141-1155.e16. doi: 10.1016/j.cell.2018.09.022. Epub 2018 Oct 18. PubMed 30343902.
Backbone
  Vector backbone: pLKO
  Backbone size w/o insert (bp): 9000
  Vector type: Lentiviral, CRISPR
Growth in bacteria
  Bacterial resistance: Ampicillin, 100 μg/mL
  Growth temperature: 37°C
  Growth strain: NEB Stable
  Copy number: High Copy
Gene/Insert
  Gene/Insert name: Pro-Code Tagged human dNGFR
  Species: H. sapiens (human)
  Insert size (bp): 1000
  Mutation: Truncation of the signaling domain
  Entrez Gene: NGFR (a.k.a. CD271, Gp80-LNGFR, TNFRSF16, p75(NTR), p75NTR)
  Promoter: EF1a
  Tag / fusion protein: FLAG.HA.C (N terminal on insert)
  Cloning method: Restriction Enzyme; 5′ cloning site Unknown (unknown if destroyed)
  Sequencing primers: 5′ cctttttgagtttggatcttggttcat
Terms and licenses: Academic/Nonprofit Terms; Industry Terms: Not Available to Industry
How to cite: pLKO_FLAG.HA.C_NGFR was a gift from Brian Brown (Addgene plasmid # 158257 ; http://n2t.net/addgene:158257 ; RRID:Addgene_158257)
