>Addgene plasmid #158257 | pLKO_FLAG.HA.C_NGFR | depositor partial sequence | sequence record 305383 | Tagged NGFR
ATGGGGGCAGGTGCCACCGGCCGCGCCATGGACGGGCCGCGCCTGCTGCTGTTGCTGCTTCTGGGGGTGT
CCCTTGGAGGTGCCAAGGAGGCATGCGACTACAAAGACGATGACGACAAGGGAGGAGGCGGGGGAGGGTA
CCCATACGATGTGCCAGATTACGCTGGAGGAGGCGGGGGAGGGGAGGACCAGGTGGACCCCAGGCTGATC
GACGGCAAGCCCACAGGCCTGTACACACACAGCGGTGAGTGCTGCAAAGCCTGCAACCTGGGCGAGGGTG
TGGCCCAGCCTTGTGGAGCCAACCAGACCGTGTGTGAGCCCTGCCTGGACAGCGTGACGTTCTCCGACGT
GGTGAGCGCGACCGAGCCGTGCAAGCCGTGCACCGAGTGCGTGGGGCTCCAGAGCATGTCGGCGCCGTGC
GTGGAGGCCGACGACGCCGTGTGCCGCTGCGCCTACGGCTACTACCAGGATGAGACGACTGGGCGCTGCG
AGGCGTGCCGCGTGTGCGAGGCGGGCTCGGGCCTCGTGTTCTCCTGCCAGGACAAGCAGAACACCGTGTG
CGAGGAGTGCCCCGACGGCACGTATTCCGACGAGGCCAACCACGTGGACCCGTGCCTGCCCTGCACCGTG
TGCGAGGACACCGAGCGCCAGCTCCGCGAGTGCACACGCTGGGCCGACGCCGAGTGCGAGGAGATCCCTG
GCCGTTGGATTACACGGTCCACACCCCCAGAGGGCTCGGACAGCACAGCCCCCAGCACCCAGGAGCCTGA
GGCACCTCCAGAACAAGACCTCATAGCCAGCACGGTGGCAGGTGTGGTGACCACAGTGATGGGCAGCTCC
CAGCCCGTGGTGACCCGAGGCACCACCGACAACCTCATCCCTGTCTATTGCTCCATCCTGGCTGCTGTGG
TTGTGGGCCTTGTGGCCTACATAGCCTTCAAGAGGTGGAACAGGGGTATCCTCTAG
